Addgene plasmid #182329: pcDNA3-Dronpa-Kras
Purpose: Plasma membrane-targeted Dronpa. Fluctuating green-fluorescent label for live-cell super-resolution imaging.
Depositing lab: Jin Zhang. Depositing organization: University of California, San Diego (UCSD). Publication: DrFLINC Contextualizes Super-resolution Activity Imaging. Lin W, Mo GCH, Mehta S, Zhang J. J Am Chem Soc. 2021 Sep 22;143(37):14951-14955. doi: 10.1021/jacs.1c05530. Epub 2021 Sep 13. PubMed 34516108.
Backbone
  Vector backbone: pcDNA3
  Backbone size w/o insert (bp): 5517
  Total vector size (bp): 6234
  Vector type: Mammalian Expression
  Selectable markers: Neomycin (select with G418)
Growth in bacteria
  Bacterial resistance: Ampicillin, 100 μg/mL
  Growth temperature: 37°C
  Growth strain: DH5alpha
  Copy number: High Copy
Gene/Insert
  Gene/Insert name: Dronpa-Kras
  Insert size (bp): 717
  Promoter: CMV
  Tag / fusion protein: 6xHIS - T7 tag (gene 10 leader) - Xpress (TM) tag (N terminal on backbone); C-terminal targeting sequence from Kras (C terminal on insert)
  Cloning method: Restriction Enzyme; 5′ cloning site BamHI (not destroyed); 3′ cloning site EcoRI (not destroyed)
  Sequencing primers: 5′ CMV forward; 3′ BGH reverse
Terms and licenses: Academic/Nonprofit Terms; Industry Terms: Not Available to Industry
How to cite: pcDNA3-Dronpa-Kras was a gift from Jin Zhang (Addgene plasmid # 182329 ; http://n2t.net/addgene:182329 ; RRID:Addgene_182329)
