[The description below was written by a language model from this plasmid's Addgene catalogue record and pLannotate feature annotations shown in this document.]
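Description:
pcDNA3-Dronpa-Kras is a 6,234 bp mammalian expression plasmid built on the pcDNA3 backbone. It is used to express a plasma membrane-targeted version of Dronpa, a photoswitchable green fluorescent protein originally derived from the coral Echinophyllia. In bacteria it is maintained at high copy through a ColE1/pUC-type origin and selected with ampicillin via the β-lactamase gene. An f1 origin is also present. For mammalian cells, an SV40 promoter drives a neomycin phosphotransferase cassette terminated by the SV40 poly(A) signal, allowing G418 selection of stable transfectants.

The expression cassette uses the human CMV immediate early enhancer and promoter and ends with the bovine growth hormone polyadenylation signal. Flanking T7 and SP6 promoters come from the backbone. The roughly 717 bp insert was cloned between BamHI and EcoRI sites, in frame with a backbone-encoded N-terminal leader made up of a 6xHis tag, the T7 gene 10 leader tag and the Xpress epitope, which includes an enterokinase cleavage site. The Dronpa coding sequence is followed by the C-terminal targeting sequence from Kras. This short segment is not annotated separately in the feature table, but the catalogue record lists it as the element that directs the fusion to the plasma membrane. A few small annotated fragments, such as the HIV-1 LTR, capTEV, ble and lacI pieces, appear to be partial sequence matches rather than functional elements.

According to the record, the construct serves as a fluctuating green fluorescent label for live-cell super-resolution imaging, marking the plasma membrane in transfected mammalian cells.
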