Features (pLannotate 1.2.2; 24 found; start..end, strand, type, name):
     36..80      -  misc_feature   bom (fragment): basis of mobility region from pBR322
    235..614     +  enhancer       CMV enhancer: human cytomegalovirus immediate early enhancer
    615..818     +  promoter       CMV promoter: human cytomegalovirus (CMV) immediate early promoter
    814..847     +  LTR            5' LTR (truncated) (fragment): truncated 5' long terminal repeat (LTR) from HIV-1
    863..881     +  promoter       T7 promoter: promoter for bacteriophage T7 RNA polymerase
    922..942     +  CDS            capTEV™ (fragment): composite tag for in vivo biotinylation, TEV protease cleavage, and 6xHis tagging
    943..975     +  CDS            T7 tag (gene 10 leader): leader peptide from bacteriophage T7 gene 10 promotes efficient translation in E. coli
    979..1002    +  CDS            Xpress™ tag: Xpress™ epitope tag, including an enterokinase recognition and cleavage site
   1009..1680    +  CDS            Dronpa: Dronpa is a photoswitchable green fluorescent protein published in 2004, derived from Echinophyllia sp. SC22.
   1786..1804    -  promoter       SP6 promoter: promoter for bacteriophage SP6 RNA polymerase
   1830..2054    +  polyA_signal   bGH poly(A) signal: bovine growth hormone polyadenylation signal
   2058..2079    +  promoter       SV40 promoter (fragment): SV40 enhancer and early promoter
   2100..2528    +  rep_origin     f1 ori (sequence partly withheld): f1 bacteriophage origin of replication; arrow indicates direction of (+) strand synthesis
   2542..2872    +  promoter       SV40 promoter: SV40 enhancer and early promoter
   2939..3730    +  CDS            neo: KKA2_KLEPN - Also known as kan, nptII. Experimental evidence at protein level: Swiss-Prot protein existence level 1. Resistance to kanamycin, neomycin, paromomycin, ribostamycin, butirosin and gentamicin B. From Klebsiella pneumoniae.
   3754..3912    +  CDS            ble (fragment): BLE_KLEPN - Experimental evidence at protein level: Swiss-Prot protein existence level 1. Binding protein with a strong affinity to the bleomycin family of antibiotics. Binds to CL990; an antimitotic-antibiotic compound. From Klebsiella pneumoniae.
   3907..4028    +  polyA_signal   SV40 poly(A) signal: SV40 polyadenylation signal
   4101..4117    -  protein_bind   lac operator: The lac repressor binds to the lac operator to inhibit transcription in E. coli. This inhibition can be relieved by adding lactose or isopropyl-β-D-thiogalactopyranoside (IPTG). lac repressor encoded by lacI
   4125..4155    -  promoter       lac promoter: promoter for the E. coli lac operon
   4170..4191    -  protein_bind   CAP binding site: CAP binding activates transcription in the presence of cAMP. E. coli catabolite activator protein
   4204..4296    -  CDS            lacI (fragment): lac repressor; lacI; The lac repressor binds to the lac operator to inhibit transcription in E. coli. This inhibition can be relieved by adding lactose or isopropyl-β-D-thiogalactopyranoside (IPTG).
   4479..5067    -  rep_origin     ori: high-copy-number ColE1/pMB1/pBR322/pUC origin of replication
   5238..6098    -  CDS            AmpR: β-lactamase; bla; confers resistance to ampicillin, carbenicillin, and related antibiotics
   6099..6203    -  promoter       AmpR promoter: bla
>Addgene plasmid #182329 | pcDNA3-Dronpa-Kras | addgene full sequence | sequence record 363283 | Addgene NGS Result
GACGGATCGGGAGATCTCCCGATCCCCTATGGTCGACTCTCAGTACAATCTGCTCTGATGCCGCATAGTT
AAGCCAGTATCTGCTCCCTGCTTGTGTGTTGGAGGTCGCTGAGTAGTGCGCGAGCAAAATTTAAGCTACA
ACAAGGCAAGGCTTGACCGACAATTGCATGAAGAATCTGCTTAGGGTTAGGCGTTTTGCGCTGCTTCGCG
ATGTACGGGCCAGATATACGCGTTGACATTGATTATTGACTAGTTATTAATAGTAATCAATTACGGGGTC
ATTAGTTCATAGCCCATATATGGAGTTCCGCGTTACATAACTTACGGTAAATGGCCCGCCTGGCTGACCG
CCCAACGACCCCCGCCCATTGACGTCAATAATGACGTATGTTCCCATAGTAACGCCAATAGGGACTTTCC
ATTGACGTCAATGGGTGGACTATTTACGGTAAACTGCCCACTTGGCAGTACATCAAGTGTATCATATGCC
AAGTACGCCCCCTATTGACGTCAATGACGGTAAATGGCCCGCCTGGCATTATGCCCAGTACATGACCTTA
TGGGACTTTCCTACTTGGCAGTACATCTACGTATTAGTCATCGCTATTACCATGGTGATGCGGTTTTGGC
AGTACATCAATGGGCGTGGATAGCGGTTTGACTCACGGGGATTTCCAAGTCTCCACCCCATTGACGTCAA
TGGGAGTTTGTTTTGGCACCAAAATCAACGGGACTTTCCAAAATGTCGTAACAACTCCGCCCCATTGACG
CAAATGGGCGGTAGGCGTGTACGGTGGGAGGTCTATATAAGCAGAGCTCTCTGGCTAACTAGAGAACCCA
CTGCTTACTGGCTTATCGAAATTAATACGACTCACTATAGGGAGACCCAAGCTTGCGGCCGCCACCATGG
TGCGGGGTTCTCATCATCATCATCATCATGGTATGGCTAGCATGACTGGTGGACAGCAAATGGGTCGGGA
TCTGTACGACGATGACGATAAGGATCCGATGAGTGTGATTAAACCAGACATGAAGATCAAGCTGCGTATG
GAAGGCGCTGTAAATGGACACCCGTTCGCGATTGAAGGAGTTGGCCTTGGGAAGCCTTTCGAGGGAAAAC
AGAGTATGGACCTTAAAGTCAAAGAAGGCGGACCTCTGCCTTTCGCCTATGACATCTTGACAACTGTGTT
CTGTTACGGCAACAGGGTATTCGCCAAATACCCAGAAAATATAGTAGACTATTTCAAGCAGTCGTTTCCT
GAGGGCTACTCTTGGGAACGAAGCATGAATTACGAAGACGGGGGCATTTGTAACGCGACAAACGACATAA
CCCTGGATGGTGACTGTTATATCTATGAAATTCGATTTGATGGTGTGAACTTTCCTGCCAATGGTCCAGT
TATGCAGAAGAGGACTGTGAAATGGGAGCCATCCACTGAGAAATTGTATGTGCGTGATGGAGTGCTGAAG
GGTGATGTTAACATGGCTCTGTCGCTTGAAGGAGGTGGCCATTACCGATGTGACTTCAAAACTACTTATA
AAGCTAAGAAGGTTGTCCAGTTGCCAGACTATCACTTTGTGGACCACCACATTGAGATTAAAAGCCACGA
CAAAGATTACAGTAATGTTAATCTGCATGANCATGCCGAAGCGCATTCTGAGCTGCCGAGGCAGGCCAAG
AAGAAGAAGAAGAAGAAGAGCAAGACCAAGTGCGTGATCATGTAAGAATTCTGCAGATATCCATCACACT
GGCGGCCGCTCGAGCATGCATCTAGAGGGCCCTATTCTATAGTGTCACCTAAATGCTAGAGCTCGCTGAT
CAGCCTCGACTGTGCCTTCTAGTTGCCAGCCATCTGTTGTTTGCCCCTCCCCCGTGCCTTCCTTGACCCT
GGAAGGTGCCACTCCCACTGTCCTTTCCTAATAAAATGAGGAAATTGCATCGCATTGTCTGAGTAGGTGT
CATTCTATTCTGGGGGGTGGGGTGGGGCAGGACAGCAAGGGGGAGGATTGGGAAGACAATAGCAGGCATG
CTGGGGATGCGGTGGGCTCTATGGCTTCTGAGGCGGAAAGAACCAGCTGGGGCTCTAGGGGGTATCCCC
[124 nt withheld, positions 2100-2223]
C
[32 nt withheld, positions 2225-2256]
CA
[57 nt withheld, positions 2259-2315]
A
[49 nt withheld, positions 2317-2365]
CCTTTGACGTTGGAGTCCACGTTCTTT
[37 nt withheld, positions 2393-2429]
ACCCTATCTCGGTCTATTCTTTTGATTTATAAGGGATTTTGGGGATTTCGGCCTATTGGTTAAAAAATGA
GCTGATTTAACAAAAATTTAACGCGAATTAATTCTGTGGAATGTGTGTCAGTTAGGGTGTGGAAAGTCCC
CAGGCTCCCCAGGCAGGCAGAAGTATGCAAAGCATGCATCTCAATTAGTCAGCAACCAGGTGTGGAAAGT
CCCCAGGCTCCCCAGCAGGCAGAAGTATGCAAAGCATGCATCTCAATTAGTCAGCAACCATAGTCCCGCC
CCTAACTCCGCCCATCCCGCCCCTAACTCCGCCCAGTTCCGCCCATTCTCCGCCCCATGGCTGACTAATT
TTTTTTATTTATGCAGAGGCCGAGGCCGCCTCTGCCTCTGAGCTATTCCAGAAGTAGTGAGGAGGCTTTT
TTGGAGGCCTAGGCTTTTGCAAAAAGCTCCCGGGAGCTTGTATATCCATTTTCGGATCTGATCAAGAGAC
AGGATGAGGATCGTTTCGCATGATTGAACAAGATGGATTGCACGCAGGTTCTCCGGCCGCTTGGGTGGAG
AGGCTATTCGGCTATGACTGGGCACAACAGACAATCGGCTGCTCTGATGCCGCCGTGTTCCGGCTGTCAG
CGCAGGGGCGCCCGGTTCTTTTTGTCAAGACCGACCTGTCCGGTGCCCTGAATGAACTGCAGGACGAGGC
AGCGCGGCTATCGTGGCTGGCCACGACGGGCGTTCCTTGCGCAGCTGTGCTCGACGTTGTCACTGAAGCG
GGAAGGGACTGGCTGCTATTGGGCGAAGTGCCGGGGCAGGATCTCCTGTCATCTCACCTTGCTCCTGCCG
AGAAAGTATCCATCATGGCTGATGCAATGCGGCGGCTGCATACGCTTGATCCGGCTACCTGCCCATTCGA
CCACCAAGCGAAACATCGCATCGAGCGAGCACGTACTCGGATGGAAGCCGGTCTTGTCGATCAGGATGAT
CTGGACGAAGAGCATCAGGGGCTCGCGCCAGCCGAACTGTTCGCCAGGCTCAAGGCGCGCATGCCCGACG
GCGAGGATCTCGTCGTGACCCATGGCGATGCCTGCTTGCCGAATATCATGGTGGAAAATGGCCGCTTTTC
TGGATTCATCGACTGTGGCCGGCTGGGTGTGGCGGACCGCTATCAGGACATAGCGTTGGCTACCCGTGAT
ATTGCTGAAGAGCTTGGCGGCGAATGGGCTGACCGCTTCCTCGTGCTTTACGGTATCGCCGCTCCCGATT
CGCAGCGCATCGCCTTCTATCGCCTTCTTGACGAGTTCTTCTGAGCGGGACTCTGGGGTTCGAAATGACC
GACCAAGCGACGCCCAACCTGCCATCACGAGATTTCGATTCCACCGCCGCCTTCTATGAAAGGTTGGGCT
TCGGAATCGTTTTCCGGGACGCCGGCTGGATGATCCTCCAGCGCGGGGATCTCATGCTGGAGTTCTTCGC
CCACCCCAACTTGTTTATTGCAGCTTATAATGGTTACAAATAAAGCAATAGCATCACAAATTTCACAAAT
AAAGCATTTTTTTCACTGCATTCTAGTTGTGGTTTGTCCAAACTCATCAATGTATCTTATCATGTCTGTA
TACCGTCGACCTCTAGCTAGAGCTTGGCGTAATCATGGTCATAGCTGTTTCCTGTGTGAAATTGTTATCC
GCTCACAATTCCACACAACATACGAGCCGGAAGCATAAAGTGTAAAGCCTGGGGTGCCTAATGAGTGAGC
TAACTCACATTAATTGCGTTGCGCTCACTGCCCGCTTTCCAGTCGGGAAACCTGTCGTGCCAGCTGCATT
AATGAATCGGCCAACGCGCGGGGAGAGGCGGTTTGCGTATTGGGCGCTCTTCCGCTTCCTCGCTCACTGA
CTCGCTGCGCTCGGTCGTTCGGCTGCGGCGAGCGGTATCAGCTCACTCAAAGGCGGTAATACGGTTATCC
ACAGAATCAGGGGATAACGCAGGAAAGAACATGTGAGCAAAAGGCCAGCAAAAGGCCAGGAACCGTAAAA
AGGCCGCGTTGCTGGCGTTTTTCCATAGGCTCCGCCCCCCTGACGAGCATCACAAAAATCGACGCTCAAG
TCAGAGGTGGCGAAACCCGACAGGACTATAAAGATACCAGGCGTTTCCCCCTGGAAGCTCCCTCGTGCGC
TCTCCTGTTCCGACCCTGCCGCTTACCGGATACCTGTCCGCCTTTCTCCCTTCGGGAAGCGTGGCGCTTT
CTCAATGCTCACGCTGTAGGTATCTCAGTTCGGTGTAGGTCGTTCGCTCCAAGCTGGGCTGTGTGCACGA
ACCCCCCGTTCAGCCCGACCGCTGCGCCTTATCCGGTAACTATCGTCTTGAGTCCAACCCGGTAAGACAC
GACTTATCGCCACTGGCAGCAGCCACTGGTAACAGGATTAGCAGAGCGAGGTATGTAGGCGGTGCTACAG
AGTTCTTGAAGTGGTGGCCTAACTACGGCTACACTAGAAGGACAGTATTTGGTATCTGCGCTCTGCTGAA
GCCAGTTACCTTCGGAAAAAGAGTTGGTAGCTCTTGATCCGGCAAACAAACCACCGCTGGTAGCGGTGGT
TTTTTTGTTTGCAAGCAGCAGATTACGCGCAGAAAAAAAGGATCTCAAGAAGATCCTTTGATCTTTTCTA
CGGGGTCTGACGCTCAGTGGAACGAAAACTCACGTTAAGGGATTTTGGTCATGAGATTATCAAAAAGGAT
CTTCACCTAGATCCTTTTAAATTAAAAATGAAGTTTTAAATCAATCTAAAGTATATATGAGTAAACTTGG
TCTGACAGTTACCAATGCTTAATCAGTGAGGCACCTATCTCAGCGATCTGTCTATTTCGTTCATCCATAG
TTGCCTGACTCCCCGTCGTGTAGATAACTACGATACGGGAGGGCTTACCATCTGGCCCCAGTGCTGCAAT
GATACCGCGAGACCCACGCTCACCGGCTCCAGATTTATCAGCAATAAACCAGCCAGCCGGAAGGGCCGAG
CGCAGAAGTGGTCCTGCAACTTTATCCGCCTCCATCCAGTCTATTAATTGTTGCCGGGAAGCTAGAGTAA
GTAGTTCGCCAGTTAATAGTTTGCGCAACGTTGTTGCCATTGCTACAGGCATCGTGGTGTCACGCTCGTC
GTTTGGTATGGCTTCATTCAGCTCCGGTTCCCAACGATCAAGGCGAGTTACATGATCCCCCATGTTGTGC
AAAAAAGCGGTTAGCTCCTTCGGTCCTCCGATCGTTGTCAGAAGTAAGTTGGCCGCAGTGTTATCACTCA
TGGTTATGGCAGCACTGCATAATTCTCTTACTGTCATGCCATCCGTAAGATGCTTTTCTGTGACTGGTGA
GTACTCAACCAAGTCATTCTGAGAATAGTGTATGCGGCGACCGAGTTGCTCTTGCCCGGCGTCAATACGG
GATAATACCGCGCCACATAGCAGAACTTTAAAAGTGCTCATCATTGGAAAACGTTCTTCGGGGCGAAAAC
TCTCAAGGATCTTACCGCTGTTGAGATCCAGTTCGATGTAACCCACTCGTGCACCCAACTGATCTTCAGC
ATCTTTTACTTTCACCAGCGTTTCTGGGTGAGCAAAAACAGGAAGGCAAAATGCCGCAAAAAAGGGAATA
AGGGCGACACGGAAATGTTGAATACTCATACTCTTCCTTTTTCAATATTATTGAAGCATTTATCAGGGTT
ATTGTCTCATGAGCGGATACATATTTGAATGTATTTAGAAAAATAAACAAATAGGGGTTCCGCGCACATT
TCCCCGAAAAGTGCCACCTGACGTC
